Addgene plasmid #202074: pGEX-2T_RV-B14_VP1
Purpose: Bacterial expression of VP1 protein from rhinovirus B14 (RV-B14). Contains N-terminal GST-tag and C-terminal His6-tag.
Depositing lab: Vesa Hytönen. Depositing organization: Tampere University. Publication: Assessment of Enterovirus Antibodies during Early Childhood Using a Multiplex Immunoassay. Jouppila NVV, Lehtonen J, Seppala E, Puustinen L, Oikarinen S, Laitinen OH, Knip M, Hyoty H, Hytonen VP. Microbiol Spectr. 2023 Jun 15;11(3):e0535222. doi: 10.1128/spectrum.05352-22. Epub 2023 May 25. PubMed 37227147.
Backbone
  Vector backbone: pGEX-2T
  Backbone size w/o insert (bp): 4948
  Vector type: Bacterial Expression
Growth in bacteria
  Bacterial resistance: Ampicillin, 100 μg/mL
  Growth temperature: Room Temperature
  Growth strain: DH5alpha
  Copy number: High Copy
Gene/Insert
  Gene/Insert name: RV-B14 VP1 protein with Histag
  Species: Synthetic
  Promoter: tac
  Tag / fusion protein: GST (N terminal on backbone); 6xHis-tag (C terminal on insert)
  Cloning method: Restriction Enzyme; 5′ cloning site BamHI (not destroyed); 3′ cloning site EcoRI (not destroyed)
  Sequencing primers: 5′ M13_pUC_rev_primer; 3′ pGEX_3_primer
Terms and licenses: Academic/Nonprofit Terms; Industry Terms: Not Available to Industry
Depositor comments: Insert cloned to plasmid with BamHI (5') and EcoRI (3') restriction
How to cite: pGEX-2T_RV-B14_VP1 was a gift from Vesa Hytönen (Addgene plasmid # 202074 ; http://n2t.net/addgene:202074 ; RRID:Addgene_202074)
