[The description below was written by a language model from this plasmid's Addgene catalogue record and pLannotate feature annotations shown in this document.]
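Description:
pGEX-2T_RV-B14_VP1 is a bacterial expression plasmid built on the pGEX-2T backbone for producing the VP1 capsid protein of rhinovirus B14 in E. coli as a doubly tagged fusion. It replicates from a high-copy ColE1/pMB1-type origin and is selected with ampicillin through the bla (AmpR) gene and its own promoter. The sequenced record is about 5.8 kb, consistent with a roughly 0.9 kb insert in the 4.9 kb backbone. Small fragments of rop, the pBR322 bom region, a lac promoter/lacZα segment and an E. coli yciV fragment are annotated as backbone remnants and have no role in expression.

The expression cassette is driven by the strong hybrid tac promoter followed by a lac operator. A plasmid-borne lacI gene supplies the repressor, so transcription stays low until it is induced with IPTG. The reading frame begins with Schistosoma japonicum glutathione S-transferase from the backbone. It continues into a synthetic VP1 coding sequence cloned between the BamHI and EcoRI sites, both of which are retained, and ends in a C-terminal 6xHis tag carried on the insert. The annotation software matches the insert to a fragment of the HRV14 polyprotein, so the polymerase text in that entry describes the whole polyprotein rather than this segment. It also flags the rhinovirus internal cis-acting replication element at the start of the insert, which simply reflects similarity to the viral sequence there.

The two tags allow affinity capture on glutathione or on immobilised metal resin. The associated publication concerns a multiplex immunoassay for enterovirus antibodies in children, which suggests that the recombinant VP1 serves as an antigen for serological detection.
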