Features (pLannotate 1.2.2; 18 found; start..end, strand, type, name):
    182..210     +  promoter       tac promoter: strong E. coli promoter; hybrid between the trp and lac UV5 promoters
    218..234     +  protein_bind   lac operator: The lac repressor binds to the lac operator to inhibit transcription in E. coli. This inhibition can be relieved by adding lactose or isopropyl-β-D-thiogalactopyranoside (IPTG). lac repressor encoded by lacI
    257..910     +  CDS            GST26_SCHJA: Experimental evidence at protein level: Swiss-Prot protein existence level 1. GST isoenzymes appear to play a central role in the parasite detoxification system. Other functions are also suspected including a role in increasing the solubility of haematin in the parasite gut. From Schistosoma japonicum (Blood fluke).
    934..1019    +  ncRNA          Rhino CRE: Accession: RF00220 - Human rhinovirus internal cis-acting regulatory element (CRE)
    935..1801    +  CDS            POLG_HRV14 (fragment): Experimental evidence at protein level: Swiss-Prot protein existence level 1. [RNA-directed RNA polymerase]: Replicates the viral genomic RNA on the surface of intracellular membranes. May form linear arrays of subunits that propagate along a strong head-to-tail interaction called interface-I. Covalently attaches UMP to a tyrosine of VPg, which is used to prime RNA synthesis. The positive stranded RNA genome is first replicated at virus induced membranous vesicles, creating a dsRNA genomic replication form. This dsRNA is then used as template to synthesize positive stranded RNA genomes. ss(+)R
   1863..1902    +  CDS            rop (fragment): Rop protein, which maintains plasmids at low copy number; rop
   2004..2044    +  misc_feature   bom (fragment): basis of mobility region from pBR322
   2149..2253    +  promoter       AmpR promoter: bla
   2254..3114    +  CDS            AmpR: β-lactamase; bla; confers resistance to ampicillin, carbenicillin, and related antibiotics
   3285..3873    +  rep_origin     ori: high-copy-number ColE1/pMB1/pBR322/pUC origin of replication
   4059..4110    -  misc_feature   bom (fragment): basis of mobility region from pBR322
   4117..4194    +  promoter       lacI promoter: lacI
   4195..5277    +  CDS            lacI: lac repressor; lacI; The lac repressor binds to the lac operator to inhibit transcription in E. coli. This inhibition can be relieved by adding lactose or isopropyl-β-D-thiogalactopyranoside (IPTG).
   5290..5311    +  protein_bind   CAP binding site: CAP binding activates transcription in the presence of cAMP. E. coli catabolite activator protein
   5326..5356    +  promoter       lac promoter: promoter for the E. coli lac operon
   5364..5380    +  protein_bind   lac operator: The lac repressor binds to the lac operator to inhibit transcription in E. coli. This inhibition can be relieved by adding lactose or isopropyl-β-D-thiogalactopyranoside (IPTG). lac repressor encoded by lacI
   5400..5573    +  CDS            lacZα: LacZα fragment of β-galactosidase; lacZ fragment
   5837..106     -  CDS            yciV (fragment) (across the origin): RNAAM_ECOLI - Also known as trpH From Escherichia coli (strain K12).
>Addgene plasmid #202074 | pGEX-2T_RV-B14_VP1 | addgene full sequence | sequence record 408951 | Addgene NGS Result
GCTTATCGACTGCACGGTGCACCAATGCTTCTGGCGTCAGGCAGCCATCGGAAGCTGTGGTATGGCTGTG
CAGGTCGTAAATCACTGCATAATTCGTGTCGCTCAAGGCGCACTCCCGTTCTGGATAATGTTTTTTGCGC
CGACATCATAACGGTTCTGGCAAATATTCTGAAATGAGCTGTTGACAATTAATCATCGGCTCGTATAATG
TGTGGAATTGTGAGCGGATAACAATTTCACACAGGAAACAGTATTCATGTCCCCTATACTAGGTTATTGG
AAAATTAAGGGCCTTGTGCAACCCACTCGACTTCTTTTGGAATATCTTGAAGAAAAATATGAAGAGCATT
TGTATGAGCGCGATGAAGGTGATAAATGGCGAAACAAAAAGTTTGAATTGGGTTTGGAGTTTCCCAATCT
TCCTTATTATATTGATGGTGATGTTAAATTAACACAGTCTATGGCCATCATACGTTATATAGCTGACAAG
CACAACATGTTGGGTGGTTGTCCAAAAGAGCGTGCAGAGATTTCAATGCTTGAAGGAGCGGTTTTGGATA
TTAGATACGGTGTTTCGAGAATTGCATATAGTAAAGACTTTGAAACTCTCAAAGTTGATTTTCTTAGCAA
GCTACCTGAAATGCTGAAAATGTTCGAAGATCGTTTATGTCATAAAACATATTTAAATGGTGATCATGTA
ACCCATCCTGACTTCATGTTGTATGACGCTCTTGATGTTGTTTTATACATGGACCCAATGTGCCTGGATG
CGTTCCCAAAATTAGTTTGTTTTAAAAAACGTATTGAAGCTATCCCACAAATTGATAAGTACTTGAAATC
CAGCAAGTATATAGCATGGCCTTTGCAGGGCTGGCAAGCCACGTTTGGTGGTGGCGACCATCCTCCAAAA
TCGGATCTGGTTCCGCGTGGATCCGGCTTAGGTGATGAATTAGAAGAAGTCATCGTTGAGAAAACGAAAC
AGACGGTGGCCTCAATCTCATCTGGTCCAAAACACACACAAAAAGTCCCCATACTAACTGCAAACGAAAC
AGGGGCCACAATGCCTGTTCTTCCATCAGACAGCATAGAAACCAGAACTACCTACATGCACTTTAATGGT
TCAGAAACTGATGTAGAATGCTTTTTGGGTCGTGCAGCTTGTGTGCATGTAACTGAAATACAAAACAAAG
ATGCTACTGGAATAGATAATCACAGAGAAGCAAAATTGTTCAATGATTGGAAAATCAACCTGTCCAGCCT
TGTCCAACTTAGAAAGAAACTAGAACTCTTCACTTATGTTAGGTTTGATTCTGAGTATACCATACTGGCC
ACTGCATCTCAACCTGATTCAGCAAACTATTCAAGCAATTTGGTGGTCCAAGCCATGTATGTTCCACCTG
GTGCCCCGAATCCAAAAGAGTGGGACGATTACACATGGCAAAGTGCTTCAAACCCCAGTGTATTCTTCAA
GGTGGGGGATACATCCAGGTTTAGTGTGCCTTATGTAGGATTGGCATCAGCATATAATTGTTTTTATGAT
GGTTACTCACATGATGATGCAGAAACTCAGTATGGCATAACTGTTCTAAACCATATGGGTAGTATGGCAT
TCAGAATAGTAAATGAACATGATGAACATAAAACTCTTGTCAAGATCAGAGTTTATCACAGGGCAAAGCA
CGTTGAAGCATGGATTCCAAGAGCACCCAGAGCACTACCCTACACATCAATAGGGCGCACAAATTATCCT
AAGAATACAGAACCAGTAATTAAGAAGAGGAAAGGTGACATTAAATCCTATCCCGGGCACCATCATCACC
ACCATCCCGGGTAATAGGAATTCATCGTGACTGACTGACGATCTGCCTCGCGCGTTTCGGTGATGACGGT
GAAAACCTCTGACACATGCAGCTCCCGGAGACGGTCACAGCTTGTCTGTAAGCGGATGCCGGGAGCAGAC
AAGCCCGTCAGGGCGCGTCAGCGGGTGTTGGCGGGTGTCGGGGCGCAGCCATGACCCAGTCACGTAGCGA
TAGCGGAGTGTATAATTCTTGAAGACGAAAGGGCCTCGTGATACGCCTATTTTTATAGGTTAATGTCATG
ATAATAATGGTTTCTTAGACGTCAGGTGGCACTTTTCGGGGAAATGTGCGCGGAACCCCTATTTGTTTAT
TTTTCTAAATACATTCAAATATGTATCCGCTCATGAGACAATAACCCTGATAAATGCTTCAATAATATTG
AAAAAGGAAGAGTATGAGTATTCAACATTTCCGTGTCGCCCTTATTCCCTTTTTTGCGGCATTTTGCCTT
CCTGTTTTTGCTCACCCAGAAACGCTGGTGAAAGTAAAAGATGCTGAAGATCAGTTGGGTGCACGAGTGG
GTTACATCGAACTGGATCTCAACAGCGGTAAGATCCTTGAGAGTTTTCGCCCCGAAGAACGTTTTCCAAT
GATGAGCACTTTTAAAGTTCTGCTATGTGGCGCGGTATTATCCCGTGTTGACGCCGGGCAAGAGCAACTC
GGTCGCCGCATACACTATTCTCAGAATGACTTGGTTGAGTACTCACCAGTCACAGAAAAGCATCTTACGG
ATGGCATGACAGTAAGAGAATTATGCAGTGCTGCCATAACCATGAGTGATAACACTGCGGCCAACTTACT
TCTGACAACGATCGGAGGACCGAAGGAGCTAACCGCTTTTTTGCACAACATGGGGGATCATGTAACTCGC
CTTGATCGTTGGGAACCGGAGCTGAATGAAGCCATACCAAACGACGAGCGTGACACCACGATGCCTGCAG
CAATGGCAACAACGTTGCGCAAACTATTAACTGGCGAACTACTTACTCTAGCTTCCCGGCAACAATTAAT
AGACTGGATGGAGGCGGATAAAGTTGCAGGACCACTTCTGCGCTCGGCCCTTCCGGCTGGCTGGTTTATT
GCTGATAAATCTGGAGCCGGTGAGCGTGGGTCTCGCGGTATCATTGCAGCACTGGGGCCAGATGGTAAGC
CCTCCCGTATCGTAGTTATCTACACGACGGGGAGTCAGGCAACTATGGATGAACGAAATAGACAGATCGC
TGAGATAGGTGCCTCACTGATTAAGCATTGGTAACTGTCAGACCAAGTTTACTCATATATACTTTAGATT
GATTTAAAACTTCATTTTTAATTTAAAAGGATCTAGGTGAAGATCCTTTTTGATAATCTCATGACCAAAA
TCCCTTAACGTGAGTTTTCGTTCCACTGAGCGTCAGACCCCGTAGAAAAGATCAAAGGATCTTCTTGAGA
TCCTTTTTTTCTGCGCGTAATCTGCTGCTTGCAAACAAAAAAACCACCGCTACCAGCGGTGGTTTGTTTG
CCGGATCAAGAGCTACCAACTCTTTTTCCGAAGGTAACTGGCTTCAGCAGAGCGCAGATACCAAATACTG
TCCTTCTAGTGTAGCCGTAGTTAGGCCACCACTTCAAGAACTCTGTAGCACCGCCTACATACCTCGCTCT
GCTAATCCTGTTACCAGTGGCTGCTGCCAGTGGCGATAAGTCGTGTCTTACCGGGTTGGACTCAAGACGA
TAGTTACCGGATAAGGCGCAGCGGTCGGGCTGAACGGGGGGTTCGTGCACACAGCCCAGCTTGGAGCGAA
CGACCTACACCGAACTGAGATACCTACAGCGTGAGCTATGAGAAAGCGCCACGCTTCCCGAAGGGAGAAA
GGCGGACAGGTATCCGGTAAGCGGCAGGGTCGGAACAGGAGAGCGCACGAGGGAGCTTCCAGGGGGAAAC
GCCTGGTATCTTTATAGTCCTGTCGGGTTTCGCCACCTCTGACTTGAGCGTCGATTTTTGTGATGCTCGT
CAGGGGGGCGGAGCCTATGGAAAAACGCCAGCAACGCGGCCTTTTTACGGTTCCTGGCCTTTTGCTGGCC
TTTTGCTCACATGTTCTTTCCTGCGTTATCCCCTGATTCTGTGGATAACCGTATTACCGCCTTTGAGTGA
GCTGATACCGCTCGCCGCAGCCGAACGACCGAGCGCAGCGAGTCAGTGAGCGAGGAAGCGGAAGAGCGCC
TGATGCGGTATTTTCTCCTTACGCATCTGTGCGGTATTTCACACCGCATAAATTCCGACACCATCGAATG
GCGCAAAACCTTTCGCGGTATGGCATGATAGCGCCCGGAAGAGAGTCAATTCAGGGTGGTGAATGTGAAA
CCAGTAACGTTATACGATGTCGCAGAGTATGCCGGTGTCTCTTATCAGACCGTTTCCCGCGTGGTGAACC
AGGCCAGCCACGTTTCTGCGAAAACGCGGGAAAAAGTGGAAGCGGCGATGGCGGAGCTGAATTACATTCC
CAACCGCGTGGCACAACAACTGGCGGGCAAACAGTCGTTGCTGATTGGCGTTGCCACCTCCAGTCTGGCC
CTGCACGCGCCGTCGCAAATTGTCGCGGCGATTAAATCTCGCGCCGATCAACTGGGTGCCAGCGTGGTGG
TGTCGATGGTAGAACGAAGCGGCGTCGAAGCCTGTAAAGCGGCGGTGCACAATCTTCTCGCGCAACGCGT
CAGTGGGCTGATCATTAACTATCCGCTGGATGACCAGGATGCCATTGCTGTGGAAGCTGCCTGCACTAAT
GTTCCGGCGTTATTTCTTGATGTCTCTGACCAGACACCCATCAACAGTATTATTTTCTCCCATGAAGACG
GTACGCGACTGGGCGTGGAGCATCTGGTCGCATTGGGTCACCAGCAAATCGCGCTGTTAGCGGGCCCATT
AAGTTCTGTCTCGGCGCGTCTGCGTCTGGCTGGCTGGCATAAATATCTCACTCGCAATCAAATTCAGCCG
ATAGCGGAACGGGAAGGCGACTGGAGTGCCATGTCCGGTTTTCAACAAACCATGCAAATGCTGAATGAGG
GCATCGTTCCCACTGCGATGCTGGTTGCCAACGATCAGATGGCGCTGGGCGCAATGCGCGCCATTACCGA
GTCCGGGCTGCGCGTTGGTGCGGATATCTCGGTAGTGGGATACGACGATACCGAAGACAGCTCATGTTAT
ATCCCGCCGTTAACCACCATCAAACAGGATTTTCGCCTGCTGGGGCAAACCAGCGTGGACCGCTTGCTGC
AACTCTCTCAGGGCCAGGCGGTGAAGGGCAATCAGCTGTTGCCCGTCTCACTGGTGAAAAGAAAAACCAC
CCTGGCGCCCAATACGCAAACCGCCTCTCCCCGCGCGTTGGCCGATTCATTAATGCAGCTGGCACGACAG
GTTTCCCGACTGGAAAGCGGGCAGTGAGCGCAACGCAATTAATGTAAGTTAGCTCACTCATTAGGCACCC
CAGGCTTTACACTTTATGCTTCCGGCTCGTATGTTGTGTGGAATTGTGAGCGGATAACAATTTCACACAG
GAAACAGCTATGACCATGATTACGGATTCACTGGCCGTCGTTTTACAACGTCGTGACTGGGAAAACCCTG
GCGTTACCCAACTTAATCGCCTTGCAGCACATCCCCCTTTCGCCAGCTGGCGTAATAGCGAAGAGGCCCG
CACCGATCGCCCTTCCCAACAGTTGCGCAGCCTGAATGGCGAATGGCGCTTTGCCTGGTTTCCGGCACCA
GAAGCGGTGCCGGAAAGCTGGCTGGAGTGCGATCTTCCTGAGGCCGATACTGTCGTCGTCCCCTCAAACT
GGCAGATGCACGGTTACGATGCGCCCATCTACACCAACGTGACCTATCCCATTACGGTCAATCCGCCGTT
TGTTCCCACGGAGAATCCGACGGGTTGTTACTCGCTCACATTTAATGTTGATGAAAGCTGGCTACAGGAA
GGCCAGACGCGAATTATTTTTGATGGCGTTGGAATTA
